>Addgene plasmid #110649 | pBiFC-PBZ-4A-VC | depositor full sequence | sequence record 208101 | pBiFC-PBZ-4A-VC sequence 4313 bps
ATGTACCCATACGATGTTCCAGATTACGCTCTTATGGCCATGGAGGCCCGAATTCGGGGAAACAAGGTCA
AGAGGACATCCGCCATGTATGGGGCAAACGCCTATAGGAAGAATCCTGTTCATTTTCAACATTTTAGCCA
TCCTGGTGATAGTGATTATGGAGGTGTTCAAATCGTGGGCCAAGATGAGACTGATGACCGGCCTGAAGCC
CCCTATGGACCATCCGCCTATAGGAAGAATCCCCAGCACAAGATAGAATATAGACATAATACGCTTCCAG
TGAGAAATGTTTTAGATGAAGGTACCCGTCCGGCGTGCAAAATCCCGAACGACCTGAAACAGAAAGTCAT
GAACCACGACAAGCAGAAGAACGGCATCAAGGCCAACTTCAAGATCCGCCACAACATCGAGGACGGCGGC
GTGCAGCTCGCCGACCACTACCAGCAGAACACCCCCATCGGCGACGGCCCCGTGCTGCTGCCCGACAACC
ACTACCTGAGCTACCAGTCCAAACTGAGCAAAGACCCCAACGAGAAGCGCGATCACATGGTCCTGCTGGA
GTTCGTGACCGCCGCCGGGATCACTCTCGGCATGGACGAGCTGTACAAGTAAGCGGCCGCGGGGATCCAG
ACATGATAAGATACATTGATGAGTTTGGACAAACCACAACTAGAATGCAGTGAAAAAAATGCTTTATTTG
TGAAATTTGTGATGCTATTGCTTTATTTGTAACCATTATAAGCTGCAATAAACAAGTTAACAACAACAAT
TGCATTCATTTTATGTTTCAGGTTCAGGGGGAGGTGTGGGAGGTTTTTTCGGATCCTCTAGAGTCGATCT
GCAGGCATGCTAGCTTGGCGTAATCATGGTCATAGCTGTTTCCTGTGTGAAATTGTTATCCGCTCACAAT
TCCACACAACATACGAGCCGGAAGCATAAAGTGTAAAGCCTGGGGTGCCTAATGAGTGAGCTAACTCACA
TTAATTGCGTTGCGCTCACTGCCCGCTTTCCAGTCGGGAAACCTGTCGTGCCAGCTGCATTAATGAATCG
GCCAACGCGCGGGGAGAGGCGGTTTGCGTATTGGGCGCTCTTCCGCTTCCTCGCTCACTGACTCGCTGCG
CTCGGTCGTTCGGCTGCGGCGAGCGGTATCAGCTCACTCAAAGGCGGTAATACGGTTATCCACAGAATCA
GGGGATAACGCAGGAAAGAACATGTGAGCAAAAGGCCAGCAAAAGGCCAGGAACCGTAAAAAGGCCGCGT
TGCTGGCGTTTTTCCATAGGCTCCGCCCCCCTGACGAGCATCACAAAAATCGACGCTCAAGTCAGAGGTG
GCGAAACCCGACAGGACTATAAAGATACCAGGCGTTTCCCCCTGGAAGCTCCCTCGTGCGCTCTCCTGTT
CCGACCCTGCCGCTTACCGGATACCTGTCCGCCTTTCTCCCTTCGGGAAGCGTGGCGCTTTCTCATAGCT
CACGCTGTAGGTATCTCAGTTCGGTGTAGGTCGTTCGCTCCAAGCTGGGCTGTGTGCACGAACCCCCCGT
TCAGCCCGACCGCTGCGCCTTATCCGGTAACTATCGTCTTGAGTCCAACCCGGTAAGACACGACTTATCG
CCACTGGCAGCAGCCACTGGTAACAGGATTAGCAGAGCGAGGTATGTAGGCGGTGCTACAGAGTTCTTGA
AGTGGTGGCCTAACTACGGCTACACTAGAAGGACAGTATTTGGTATCTGCGCTCTGCTGAAGCCAGTTAC
CTTCGGAAAAAGAGTTGGTAGCTCTTGATCCGGCAAACAAACCACCGCTGGTAGCGGTGGTTTTTTTGTT
TGCAAGCAGCAGATTACGCGCAGAAAAAAAGGATCTCAAGAAGATCCTTTGATCTTTTCTACGGGGTCTG
ACGCTCAGTGGAACGAAAACTCACGTTAAGGGATTTTGGTCATGAGATTATCAAAAAGGATCTTCACCTA
GATCCTTTTAAATTAAAAATGAAGTTTTAAATCAATCTAAAGTATATATGAGTAAACTTGGTCTGACAGT
TACCAATGCTTAATCAGTGAGGCACCTATCTCAGCGATCTGTCTATTTCGTTCATCCATAGTTGCCTGAC
TCCCCGTCGTGTAGATAACTACGATACGGGAGGGCTTACCATCTGGCCCCAGTGCTGCAATGATACCGCG
AGACCCACGCTCACCGGCTCCAGATTTATCAGCAATAAACCAGCCAGCCGGAAGGGCCGAGCGCAGAAGT
GGTCCTGCAACTTTATCCGCCTCCATCCAGTCTATTAATTGTTGCCGGGAAGCTAGAGTAAGTAGTTCGC
CAGTTAATAGTTTGCGCAACGTTGTTGCCATTGCTACAGGCATCGTGGTGTCACGCTCGTCGTTTGGTAT
GGCTTCATTCAGCTCCGGTTCCCAACGATCAAGGCGAGTTACATGATCCCCCATGTTGTGCAAAAAAGCG
GTTAGCTCCTTCGGTCCTCCGATCGTTGTCAGAAGTAAGTTGGCCGCAGTGTTATCACTCATGGTTATGG
CAGCACTGCATAATTCTCTTACTGTCATGCCATCCGTAAGATGCTTTTCTGTGACTGGTGAGTACTCAAC
CAAGTCATTCTGAGAATAGTGTATGCGGCGACCGAGTTGCTCTTGCCCGGCGTCAATACGGGATAATACC
GCGCCACATAGCAGAACTTTAAAAGTGCTCATCATTGGAAAACGTTCTTCGGGGCGAAAACTCTCAAGGA
TCTTACCGCTGTTGAGATCCAGTTCGATGTAACCCACTCGTGCACCCAACTGATCTTCAGCATCTTTTAC
TTTCACCAGCGTTTCTGGGTGAGCAAAAACAGGAAGGCAAAATGCCGCAAAAAAGGGAATAAGGGCGACA
CGGAAATGTTGAATACTCATACTCTTCCTTTTTCAATATTATTGAAGCATTTATCAGGGTTATTGTCTCA
TGAGCGGATACATATTTGAATGTATTTAGAAAAATAAACAAATAGGGGTTCCGCGCACATTTCCCCGAAA
AGTGCCACCTGACGTCTAAGAAACCATTATTATCATGACATTAACCTATAAAAATAGGCGTATCACGAGG
CCCTTTCGTCTCGCGCGTTTCGGTGATGACGGTGAAAACCTCTGACACATGCAGCTCCCGGAGACGGTCA
CAGCTTGTCTGTAAGCGGATGCCGGGAGCAGACAAGCCCGTCAGGGCGCGTCAGCGGGTGTTGGCGGGTG
TCGGGGCTGGCTTAACTATGCGGCATCAGAGCAGATTGTACTGAGAGTGCACCATATGCGGTGTGAAATA
CCGCACAGATGCGTAAGGAGAAAATACCGCATCAGGCGCCATTCGCCATTCAGGCTGCGCAACTGTTGGG
AAGGGCGATCGGTGCGGGCCTCTTCGCTATTACGCCAGCTGGCGAAAGGGGGATGTGCTGCAAGGCGATT
AAGTTGGGTAACGCCAGGGTTTTCCCAGTCACGACGTTGTAAAACGACGGCCAGTGAGTTCGAGCTTGCA
TGCCTGCAGGTCGTTACATAACTTACGGTAAATGGCCCGCCTGGCTGACCGCCCAACGACCCCCGCCCAT
TGACGTCAATAATGACGTATGTTCCCATAGTAACGCCAATAGGGACTTTCCATTGACGTCAATGGGTGGA
GTATTTACGGTAAACTGCCCACTTGGCAGTACATCAAGTGTATCATATGCCAAGTACGCCCCCTATTGAC
GTCAATGACGGTAAATGGCCCGCCTGGCATTATGCCCAGTACATGACCTTATGGGACTTTCCTACTTGGC
AGTACATCTACGTATTAGTCATCGCTATTACCATGGTGATGCGGTTTTGGCAGTACATCAATGGGCGTGG
ATAGCGGTTTGACTCACGGGGATTTCCAAGTCTCCACCCCATTGACGTCAATGGGAGTTTGTTTTGGCAC
CAAAATCAACGGGACTTTCCAAAATGTCGTAACAACTCCGCCCCATTGACGCAAATGGGCGGTAGGCGTG
TACGGTGGGAGGTCTATATAAGCAGAGCTCGTTTAGTGAACCGTCAGATCGCCTGGAGACGCCATCCACG
CTGTTTTGACCTCCATAGAAGACACCGGGACCGATCCAGCCTCCGGACTCTAGAGGATCCGGTACTAGAG
GAACTGAAAAACCAGAAAGTTAACTGGTAAGTTTAGTCTTTTTGTCTTTTATTTCAGGTCCCGGATCCGG
TGGTGGTGCAAATCAAAGAACTGCTCCTCAGTGGATGTTGCCTTTACTTCTAGGCCTGTACGGAAGTGTT
ACTTCTGCTCTAAAAGCTGCGGAATTGTACCCGCGGGCCCACC
Features (pLannotate 1.2.2; 18 found; start..end, strand, type, name):
      4..30      +  CDS            3xHA (fragment): three tandem HA epitope tags
     58..300     +  CDS            APLF (fragment): APLF_HUMAN - Also known as C2orf13, PALF, XIP1. Experimental evidence at protein level: Swiss-Prot protein existence level 1. Nuclease involved in single-strand and double-strand DNA break repair (PubMed:17353262, PubMed:17396150). Recruited to sites of DNA damage through interaction with poly(ADP-ribose), a polymeric post- translational modification synthesized transiently at sites of chromosomal damage to accelerate DNA strand break repair reactions (PubMed:17353262, PubMed:17396150, PubMed:21211721). Displays apurinic- apyrimidinic (AP) endonuclease and 3'-5' exonuclease activities in vitro
    358..609     +  CDS            VC155: C-terminal fragment of mVenus for use in bimolecular fluorescence complementation (BiFC) (Kodama and Hu, 2010)
    624..758     -  polyA_signal   SV40 poly(A) signal: SV40 polyadenylation signal
    893..909     -  protein_bind   lac operator: The lac repressor binds to the lac operator to inhibit transcription in E. coli. This inhibition can be relieved by adding lactose or isopropyl-β-D-thiogalactopyranoside (IPTG). lac repressor encoded by lacI
    917..947     -  promoter       lac promoter: promoter for the E. coli lac operon
    962..983     -  protein_bind   CAP binding site: CAP binding activates transcription in the presence of cAMP. E. coli catabolite activator protein
    996..1088    -  CDS            lacI (fragment): lac repressor; lacI; The lac repressor binds to the lac operator to inhibit transcription in E. coli. This inhibition can be relieved by adding lactose or isopropyl-β-D-thiogalactopyranoside (IPTG).
   1271..1859    -  rep_origin     ori: high-copy-number ColE1/pMB1/pBR322/pUC origin of replication
   2030..2890    -  CDS            AmpR: β-lactamase; bla; confers resistance to ampicillin, carbenicillin, and related antibiotics
   2891..2995    -  promoter       AmpR promoter: bla
   3090..3125    +  CDS            rop (fragment): Rop protein, which maintains plasmids at low copy number; rop
   3227..3326    +  misc_feature   bom (fragment): basis of mobility region from pBR322
   3332..3487    -  CDS            lacZα (fragment): LacZα fragment of β-galactosidase; lacZ fragment
   3493..3513    -  misc_feature   MCS (fragment): pUC18/19 multiple cloning site
   3512..3815    +  enhancer       CMV enhancer: human cytomegalovirus immediate early enhancer
   3816..4019    +  promoter       CMV promoter: human cytomegalovirus (CMV) immediate early promoter
   4157..4253    +  intron         SV40 intron: modified SV40 intron with splice donor and acceptor sites
