>Addgene plasmid #110649 | pBiFC-PBZ-4A-VC | addgene full sequence | sequence record 217742 | Addgene NGS Result
GTGATGCGGTTTTGGCAGTACATCAATGGGCGTGGATAGCGGTTTGACTCACGGGGATTTCCAAGTCTCC
ACCCCATTGACGTCAATGGGAGTTTGTTTTGGCACCAAAATCAACGGGACTTTCCAAAATGTCGTAACAA
CTCCGCCCCATTGACGCAAATGGGCGGTAGGCGTGTACGGTGGGAGGTCTATATAAGCAGAGCTCGTTTA
GTGAACCGTCAGATCGCCTGGAGACGCCATCCACGCTGTTTTGACCTCCATAGAAGACACCGGGACCGAT
CCAGCCTCCGGACTCTAGAGGATCCGGTACTAGAGGAACTGAAAAACCAGAAAGTTAACTGGTAAGTTTA
GTCTTTTTGTCTTTTATTTCAGGTCCCGGATCCGGTGGTGGTGCAAATCAAAGAACTGCTCCTCAGTGGA
TGTTGCCTTTACTTCTAGGCCTGTACGGAAGTGTTACTTCTGCTCTAAAAGCTGCGGAATTGTACCCGCG
GGCCCACCATGTACCCATACGATGTTCCAGATTACGCTCTTATGGCCATGGAGGCCCGAATTCGGGGAAA
CAAGGTCAAGAGGACATCCGCCATGTATGGGGCAAACGCCTATAGGAAGAATCCTGTTCATTTTCAACAT
TTTAGCCATCCTGGTGATAGTGATTATGGAGGTGTTCAAATCGTGGGCCAAGATGAGACTGATGACCGGC
CTGAAGCCCCCTATGGACCATCCGCCTATAGGAAGAATCCCCAGCACAAGATAGAATATAGACATAATAC
GCTTCCAGTGAGAAATGTTTTAGATGAAGGTACCCGTCCGGCGTGCAAAATCCCGAACGACCTGAAACAG
AAAGTCATGAACCACGACAAGCAGAAGAACGGCATCAAGGCCAACTTCAAGATCCGCCACAACATCGAGG
ACGGCGGCGTGCAGCTCGCCGACCACTACCAGCAGAACACCCCCATCGGCGACGGCCCCGTGCTGCTGCC
CGACAACCACTACCTGAGCTACCAGTCCAAACTGAGCAAAGACCCCAACGAGAAGCGCGATCACATGGTC
CTGCTGGAGTTCGTGACCGCCGCCGGGATCACTCTCGGCATGGACGAGCTGTACAAGTAAGCGGCCGCGG
GGATCCAGACATGATAAGATACATTGATGAGTTTGGACAAACCACAACTAGAATGCAGTGAAAAAAATGC
TTTATTTGTGAAATTTGTGATGCTATTGCTTTATTTGTAACCATTATAAGCTGCAATAAACAAGTTAACA
ACAACAATTGCATTCATTTTATGTTTCAGGTTCAGGGGGAGGTGTGGGAGGTTTTTTCGGATCCTCTAGA
GTCGATCTGCAGGCATGCTAGCTTGGCGTAATCATGGTCATAGCTGTTTCCTGTGTGAAATTGTTATCCG
CTCACAATTCCACACAACATACGAGCCGGAAGCATAAAGTGTAAAGCCTGGGGTGCCTAATGAGTGAGCT
AACTCACATTAATTGCGTTGCGCTCACTGCCCGCTTTCCAGTCGGGAAACCTGTCGTGCCAGCTGCATTA
ATGAATCGGCCAACGCGCGGGGAGAGGCGGTTTGCGTATTGGGCGCTCTTCCGCTTCCTCGCTCACTGAC
TCGCTGCGCTCGGTCGTTCGGCTGCGGCGAGCGGTATCAGCTCACTCAAAGGCGGTAATACGGTTATCCA
CAGAATCAGGGGATAACGCAGGAAAGAACATGTGAGCAAAAGGCCAGCAAAAGGCCAGGAACCGTAAAAA
GGCCGCGTTGCTGGCGTTTTTCCATAGGCTCCGCCCCCCTGACGAGCATCACAAAAATCGACGCTCAAGT
CAGAGGTGGCGAAACCCGACAGGACTATAAAGATACCAGGCGTTTCCCCCTGGAAGCTCCCTCGTGCGCT
CTCCTGTTCCGACCCTGCCGCTTACCGGATACCTGTCCGCCTTTCTCCCTTCGGGAAGCGTGGCGCTTTC
TCATAGCTCACGCTGTAGGTATCTCAGTTCGGTGTAGGTCGTTCGCTCCAAGCTGGGCTGTGTGCACGAA
CCCCCCGTTCAGCCCGACCGCTGCGCCTTATCCGGTAACTATCGTCTTGAGTCCAACCCGGTAAGACACG
ACTTATCGCCACTGGCAGCAGCCACTGGTAACAGGATTAGCAGAGCGAGGTATGTAGGCGGTGCTACAGA
GTTCTTGAAGTGGTGGCCTAACTACGGCTACACTAGAAGAACAGTATTTGGTATCTGCGCTCTGCTGAAG
CCAGTTACCTTCGGAAAAAGAGTTGGTAGCTCTTGATCCGGCAAACAAACCACCGCTGGTAGCGGTGGTT
TTTTTGTTTGCAAGCAGCAGATTACGCGCAGAAAAAAAGGATCTCAAGAAGATCCTTTGATCTTTTCTAC
GGGGTCTGACGCTCAGTGGAACGAAAACTCACGTTAAGGGATTTTGGTCATGAGATTATCAAAAAGGATC
TTCACCTAGATCCTTTTAAATTAAAAATGAAGTTTTAAATCAATCTAAAGTATATATGAGTAAACTTGGT
CTGACAGTTACCAATGCTTAATCAGTGAGGCACCTATCTCAGCGATCTGTCTATTTCGTTCATCCATAGT
TGCCTGACTCCCCGTCGTGTAGATAACTACGATACGGGAGGGCTTACCATCTGGCCCCAGTGCTGCAATG
ATACCGCGAGACCCACGCTCACCGGCTCCAGATTTATCAGCAATAAACCAGCCAGCCGGAAGGGCCGAGC
GCAGAAGTGGTCCTGCAACTTTATCCGCCTCCATCCAGTCTATTAATTGTTGCCGGGAAGCTAGAGTAAG
TAGTTCGCCAGTTAATAGTTTGCGCAACGTTGTTGCCATTGCTACAGGCATCGTGGTGTCACGCTCGTCG
TTTGGTATGGCTTCATTCAGCTCCGGTTCCCAACGATCAAGGCGAGTTACATGATCCCCCATGTTGTGCA
AAAAAGCGGTTAGCTCCTTCGGTCCTCCGATCGTTGTCAGAAGTAAGTTGGCCGCAGTGTTATCACTCAT
GGTTATGGCAGCACTGCATAATTCTCTTACTGTCATGCCATCCGTAAGATGCTTTTCTGTGACTGGTGAG
TACTCAACCAAGTCATTCTGAGAATAGTGTATGCGGCGACCGAGTTGCTCTTGCCCGGCGTCAATACGGG
ATAATACCGCGCCACATAGCAGAACTTTAAAAGTGCTCATCATTGGAAAACGTTCTTCGGGGCGAAAACT
CTCAAGGATCTTACCGCTGTTGAGATCCAGTTCGATGTAACCCACTCGTGCACCCAACTGATCTTCAGCA
TCTTTTACTTTCACCAGCGTTTCTGGGTGAGCAAAAACAGGAAGGCAAAATGCCGCAAAAAAGGGAATAA
GGGCGACACGGAAATGTTGAATACTCATACTCTTCCTTTTTCAATATTATTGAAGCATTTATCAGGGTTA
TTGTCTCATGAGCGGATACATATTTGAATGTATTTAGAAAAATAAACAAATAGGGGTTCCGCGCACATTT
CCCCGAAAAGTGCCACCTGACGTCTAAGAAACCATTATTATCATGACATTAACCTATAAAAATAGGCGTA
TCACGAGGCCCTTTCGTCTCGCGCGTTTCGGTGATGACGGTGAAAACCTCTGACACATGCAGCTCCCGGA
GACGGTCACAGCTTGTCTGTAAGCGGATGCCGGGAGCAGACAAGCCCGTCAGGGCGCGTCAGCGGGTGTT
GGCGGGTGTCGGGGCTGGCTTAACTATGCGGCATCAGAGCAGATTGTACTGAGAGTGCACCATATGCGGT
GTGAAATACCGCACAGATGCGTAAGGAGAAAATACCGCATCAGGCGCCATTCGCCATTCAGGCTGCGCAA
CTGTTGGGAAGGGCGATCGGTGCGGGCCTCTTCGCTATTACGCCAGCTGGCGAAAGGGGGATGTGCTGCA
AGGCGATTAAGTTGGGTAACGCCAGGGTTTTCCCAGTCACGACGTTGTAAAACGACGGCCAGTGAGTTCG
AGCTTGCATGCCTGCAGGTCGTTACATAACTTACGGTAAATGGCCCGCCTGGCTGACCGCCCAACGACCC
CCGCCCATTGACGTCAATAATGACGTATGTTCCCATAGTAACGCCAATAGGGACTTTCCATTGACGTCAA
TGGGTGGAGTATTTACGGTAAACTGCCCACTTGGCAGTACATCAAGTGTATCATATGCCAAGTACGCCCC
CTATTGACGTCAATGACGGTAAATGGCCCGCCTGGCATTATGCCCAGTACATGACCTTATGGGACTTTCC
TACTTGGCAGTACATCTACGTATTAGTCATCGCTATTACCATG
Features (pLannotate 1.2.2; 18 found; start..end, strand, type, name):
      1..204     +  promoter       CMV promoter: human cytomegalovirus (CMV) immediate early promoter
    342..438     +  intron         SV40 intron: modified SV40 intron with splice donor and acceptor sites
    502..528     +  CDS            3xHA (fragment): three tandem HA epitope tags
    556..798     +  CDS            APLF (fragment): APLF_HUMAN - Also known as C2orf13, PALF, XIP1. Experimental evidence at protein level: Swiss-Prot protein existence level 1. Nuclease involved in single-strand and double-strand DNA break repair (PubMed:17353262, PubMed:17396150). Recruited to sites of DNA damage through interaction with poly(ADP-ribose), a polymeric post- translational modification synthesized transiently at sites of chromosomal damage to accelerate DNA strand break repair reactions (PubMed:17353262, PubMed:17396150, PubMed:21211721). Displays apurinic- apyrimidinic (AP) endonuclease and 3'-5' exonuclease activities in vitro
    856..1107    +  CDS            VC155: C-terminal fragment of mVenus for use in bimolecular fluorescence complementation (BiFC) (Kodama and Hu, 2010)
   1122..1256    -  polyA_signal   SV40 poly(A) signal: SV40 polyadenylation signal
   1391..1407    -  protein_bind   lac operator: The lac repressor binds to the lac operator to inhibit transcription in E. coli. This inhibition can be relieved by adding lactose or isopropyl-β-D-thiogalactopyranoside (IPTG). lac repressor encoded by lacI
   1415..1445    -  promoter       lac promoter: promoter for the E. coli lac operon
   1460..1481    -  protein_bind   CAP binding site: CAP binding activates transcription in the presence of cAMP. E. coli catabolite activator protein
   1494..1586    -  CDS            lacI (fragment): lac repressor; lacI; The lac repressor binds to the lac operator to inhibit transcription in E. coli. This inhibition can be relieved by adding lactose or isopropyl-β-D-thiogalactopyranoside (IPTG).
   1769..2357    -  rep_origin     ori: high-copy-number ColE1/pMB1/pBR322/pUC origin of replication
   2528..3388    -  CDS            AmpR: β-lactamase; bla; confers resistance to ampicillin, carbenicillin, and related antibiotics
   3389..3493    -  promoter       AmpR promoter: bla
   3588..3623    +  CDS            rop (fragment): Rop protein, which maintains plasmids at low copy number; rop
   3725..3824    +  misc_feature   bom (fragment): basis of mobility region from pBR322
   3830..3985    -  CDS            lacZα (fragment): LacZα fragment of β-galactosidase; lacZ fragment
   3991..4011    -  misc_feature   MCS (fragment): pUC18/19 multiple cloning site
   4010..4313    +  enhancer       CMV enhancer: human cytomegalovirus immediate early enhancer
