[The description below was written by a language model from this plasmid's Addgene catalogue record and pLannotate feature annotations shown in this document.]
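Description:
pBiFC-PBZ-4A-VC is a 4,313 bp mammalian expression plasmid built on the pBiFC-VC155 backbone and designed for bimolecular fluorescence complementation (BiFC). It is maintained in E. coli through a high-copy ColE1/pUC-type origin and selected with ampicillin via the β-lactamase gene. The remaining bacterial elements annotated in the backbone (lac promoter/operator, and fragments of lacI, lacZα, rop and bom) are cloning-vector remnants with no evident role in the payload. No mammalian selection marker is annotated, which fits transient transfection use. The two sequence records, one from the depositor and one from repository sequencing, have the same length and the same set of features, differing only in where numbering of the circle begins.

The expression cassette consists of the CMV immediate-early enhancer and promoter, a modified SV40 intron, the fusion open reading frame and an SV40 polyadenylation signal. The reading frame starts with an HA epitope (annotated as a short fragment matching a 3xHA tag, consistent with a single copy). It continues with residues 371–451 of human APLF (aprataxin and PNK-like factor), inserted between EcoRI and KpnI sites, and ends in VC155, the C-terminal fragment of Venus. This APLF region is the PBZ domain, which binds poly(ADP-ribose) (PAR). Here it carries four cysteine-to-alanine substitutions (C379A, C385A, C421A, C427A) that abolish PAR binding.

VC155 is non-fluorescent alone and yields signal only when brought close to a complementary N-terminal Venus fragment fused to another protein. In the PARylation biosensor system for which the plasmid was made, this 4A mutant most plausibly serves as the binding-deficient negative control for a wild-type PBZ–VC sensor. It would allow PAR-dependent complementation to be distinguished from background fragment reassembly, with the HA tag available for checking expression.
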