Addgene plasmid #110649: pBiFC-PBZ-4A-VC
Purpose: expresses a PAR-binding (PBZ) domain fused to venus C-terminus, contains point mutations that abolish PAR binding
Depositing lab: Chris Lord. Depositing organization: Institute of Cancer Research. Publication: Coupling bimolecular PARylation biosensors with genetic screens to identify PARylation targets. Krastev DB, Pettitt SJ, Campbell J, Song F, Tanos BE, Stoynov SS, Ashworth A, Lord CJ. Nat Commun. 2018 May 22;9(1):2016. doi: 10.1038/s41467-018-04466-4. PubMed 29789535.
Backbone
  Vector backbone: pBiFC-VC155
  Backbone manufacturer: Chang-Deng Hu, Addgene plasmid #22011
  Vector type: Mammalian Expression
Growth in bacteria
  Bacterial resistance: Ampicillin, 100 μg/mL
  Growth temperature: 37°C
  Growth strain: DH5alpha
  Copy number: High Copy
Gene/Insert
  Gene/Insert name: PBZ domain from APLF, amino acids 371-451 (alt name: Aprataxin and PNK-like factor)
  Species: H. sapiens (human)
  Mutation: C379A, C385A, C421A and C427A
  Entrez Gene: APLF (a.k.a. APFL, C2orf13, PALF, Xip1, ZCCHH1)
  Promoter: CMV
  Tag / fusion protein: HA (N terminal on backbone); VC (C terminal on backbone)
  Cloning method: Restriction Enzyme; 5′ cloning site EcoRI (not destroyed); 3′ cloning site KpnI (not destroyed)
  Sequencing primers: 5′ unknown
Terms and licenses: Academic/Nonprofit Terms; Industry Terms: Not Available to Industry
How to cite: pBiFC-PBZ-4A-VC was a gift from Chris Lord (Addgene plasmid # 110649 ; http://n2t.net/addgene:110649 ; RRID:Addgene_110649)
